>Addgene plasmid #190363 | JAB2282 | addgene full sequence | sequence record 387079 | Addgene NGS Result
GCTGGTGGCAGGATATATTGTGGTGTAAACAAATTGACGCTTAGACAACTTAATAACACATTGCGGACGT
TTTTAATGTAATCAGCTTGCATGCCGGTCGATCTAGTAACATAGATGACACCGCGCGCGATAATTTATCC
TAGTTTGCGCGCTATATTTTGTTTTCTATCGCGTATTAAATGTATAATTGCGGGACTCTAATCATAAAAA
CCCATCTCATAAATAACGTCATGCATTACATGTTAATTATTACATGCTTAACGTAATTCAACAGAAATTA
TATGATAATCATCGCAAGACCGGCAACAGGATTCAATCTTAAGAAACTTTATTGCCAAATGTTTGAACGA
TCTGCTTGACTCTAGGGGTCATCAGATTTCGGTGACGGGCAGGACCGGACGGGGCGGCACCGGCAGGCTG
AAGTCCAGCTGCCAGAAACCCACGTCATGCCAGTTCCCGTGCTTGAAGCCGGCCGCCCGCAGCATGCCGC
GGGGGGCATATCCGAGCGCCTCGTGCATGCGCACGCTCGGGTCGTTGGGCAGCCCGATGACAGCGACCAC
GCTCTTGAAGCCCTGTGCCTCCAGGGACTTCAGCAGGTGGGTGTAGAGCGTGGAGCCCAGTCCCGTCCGC
TGGTGGCGGGGGGACACGTACACGGTCGACTCGGCCGTCCAGTCGTAGGCGTTGCGTGCCTTCCAGGGAC
CCGCGTAGGCGATGCCGGCGACCTCGCCGTCCACCTCGGCGACGAGCCAGGGATAGCGCTCCCGCAGACG
GACGAGGTCGTCCGTCCACTCCTGCGGTTCCTGCGGCTCGGTACGGAAGTTGACCGTGCTTGTCTCGATG
TAGTGGTTGACGATGGTGCAGACCGCCGGCATGTCCGCCTCGGTGGCACGGCGGATGTCGGCCGGGCGTC
GTTCTGGGCTCATGGTAGATCCCCTCGATCGAGTTGAGAGTGAATATGAGACTCTAATTGGATACCGAGG
GGAATTTATGGAACGTCAGTGGAGCATTTTTGACAAGAAATATTTGCTAGCTGATAGTGACCTTAGGCGA
CTTTTGAACGCGCAATAATGGTTTCTGACGTATGTGCTTAGCTCATTAAACTCCAGAAACCCGCGGCTCA
GTGGCTCCTTCAACGTTGCGGTTCTGTCAGTTCCAAACGTAAAACGGCTTGTCCCGCGTCATCGGCGGGG
GTCATAACGTGACTCCCTTAATTCTCCGCTCATGATCGATAACATGTCGACTATCGGACGAGCTCAAAGT
TTAACGTGTGAAGACGTGCTTCTAATGTAGTTTAAACTGAAGGCGGGAAACGACAATCTGATCCAAGCTC
AAGCTAAGCTTGCATGCCTGCAGGATATCGTGGATCCAAGCTTGCCACGTGCCGCCACGTGCCGCCACGT
GCCGCCACGTGCCTCTAGAGGATCCATCTCCACTGACGTAAGGGATGACGCACAATCCCACTATCCTTCG
CAAGACCCTTCCTCTATATAAGGAAGTTCATTTCATTTGGAGAGGACACGCTGGGATCCCCACCATGGCT
GGCGCCGTGGGCAGACCCAGAAGATCTGCTCCTCGGAGAGCCGGCAAGAACCCCCGGGAAGAGATTCTGG
ATGCCAGCGCCGAGCTGTTCACCAGACAGGGCTTTGCCACCACCAGCACCCACCAGATTGCCGACGCTGT
GGGCATCAGACAGGCCAGCCTGTACTACCACTTCCCCAGCAAGACCGAGATCTTCCTGACCCTGCTGAAA
AGCACCGTGGAACCCTCCACCGTGCTGGCCGAGGATCTGTCTACCCTGGACGCCGGACCCGAAATGAGAC
TGTGGGCTATCGTGGCCAGCGAAGTGCGGCTGCTGCTGAGCACCAAGTGGAACGTGGGCCGGCTGTACCA
GCTGCCCATCGTGGGCTCTGAGGAATTCGCCGAGTACCACAGCCAGCGCGAGGCCCTGACCAACGTGTTC
AGAGATCTGGCCACCGAGATTGTGGGCGACGACCCCAGAGCCGAACTGCCCTTCCACATCACCATGAGCG
TGATCGAGATGCGGCGGAACGACGGCAAGATCCCTAGCCCTCTGAGCGCCGACTCTCTGCCCGAGACAGC
CATTATGCTGGCTGACGCCTCCCTGGCTGTGCTGGGAGCACCTCTGCCTGCCGACAGAGTGGAAAAGACA
CTGGAACTGATCAAGCAGGCCGACGCCAAGGGAGGAGGTGCTTGTGGTGCCCAAAGCGACTCTGATTCGT
CATCGGTCGTTGATTTCGAAGGTGGGATGGAGAAGAGATCTCAGCTGTTAGATCTAGATCTTAATTTGCC
TCCTCCATCGGAACAGGCCCCGAAGAAGAAGAGGAAGGTTTGATGTCGGTACGCTGAAATCACCAGTCTC
TCTCTACAAATCTATCTCTCTCTATTTTCTCCATAAATAATGTGTGAGTAGTTTCCCGATAAGGGAAATT
AGGGTTCTTATAGGGTTTCGCTCATGTGTTGAGCATATAAGAAACCCTTAGTATGTATTTGTATTTGTAA
AATACTTCTATCAATAAAATTTCTAATTCCTAAAACCAAAATCCAGTACTAAAATCCAGATCGATGCTTG
ATACTACGTCTTCGGGCTAGAGCGGACTAGTTCTAGAGCGGCCGCCACCGCGGTGGAGCTCCAGCTTTTG
TTCCCTTTAGTGAGGGTTAATTGCGCGCTTGGCGTAATCATGGTCATAGCTGTTTCCTGTGTGAAATTGT
TATCCGCTCACAATTCCACACAACATACGAGCCGGAAGCATAAAGTGTAAAGCCTGGGGTGCCTAATGAG
TGAGCTAACTCACATTAATTGCGTTGCGCTCACTGCCCGCTTTCCAGTCGGGAAACCTGTCGTGCCAGCT
GCATTAATGAATCGGCCAACGCGCGGGGAGAGGCGGTTTGCGTATTGGGCGCTCTTCCGCTTCCTCGCTC
ACTGACTCGCTGCGCTCGGTCGTTCGGCTGCGGCGAGCGGTATCAGCTCACTCAAAGGCGGTAATACGGT
TATCCACAGAATCAGGGGATAACGCAGGAAAGAACATGAAGGCCTTGACAGGATATATTGGCGGGTAAAC
TAAGTCGCTGTATGTGTTTGTTTGAGATCTCATGTGAGCAAAAGGCCAGCAAAAGGCCAGGAACCGTAAA
AAGGCCGCGTTGCTGGCGTTTTTCCATAGGCTCCGCCCCCCTGACGAGCATCACAAAAATCGACGCTCAA
GTCAGAGGTGGCGAAACCCGACAGGACTATAAAGATACCAGGCGTTTCCCCCTGGAAGCTCCCTCGTGCG
CTCTCCTGTTCCGACCCTGCCGCTTACCGGATACCTGTCCGCCTTTCTCCCTTCGGGAAGCGTGGCGCTT
TCTCATAGCTCACGCTGTAGGTATCTCAGTTCGGTGTAGGTCGTTCGCTCCAAGCTGGGCTGTGTGCACG
AACCCCCCGTTCAGCCCGACCGCTGCGCCTTATCCGGTAACTATCGTCTTGAGTCCAACCCGGTAAGACA
CGACTTATCGCCACTGGCAGCAGCCACTGGTAACAGGATTAGCAGAGCGAGGTATGTAGGCGGTGCTACA
GAGTTCTTGAAGTGGTGGCCTAACTACGGCTACACTAGAAGAACAGTATTTGGTATCTGTGCTCTGCTGA
AGCCAGTTACCTTCGGAAGAAGAGTTGGTAGCTCTTGATCCGGCAAACAAACCACCGCTGGTAGCGGTGG
TTTTTTTGTTTGCAAGCAGCAGATTACGCGCAGAAAAAAAGGATCTCAAGAAGATCCTTTGATCTTTTCT
ACGGGGTCTGACGCTCAGTGGAACGAAAACTCACGTTAAGGGATTTTGGTCATGAATTCTTGTTAGACAT
TATTTGCCGACTACCTTGGTGATCTCGCCTTTCACGTAGTGAACAAATTCTTCCAACTGATCTGCGCGCG
AGGCCAAGCGATCTTCTTGTCCAAGATAAGCCTGCCTAGCTTCAAGTATGACGGGCTGATACTGGGCCGG
CAGGCGCTCCATTGCCCAGTCGGCAGCGACATCCTTCGGCGCGATTTTGCCGGTTACTGCGCTGTACCAA
ATGCGGGACAACGTAAGCACTACATTTCGCTCATCGCCAGCCCAGTCGGGCGGCGAGTTCCATAGCGTTA
AGGTTTCATTTAGCGCCTCAAATAGATCCTGTTCAGGAACCGGATCAAAGAGTTCCTCCGCCGCTGGACC
TACCAAGGCAACGCTATGTTCTCTTGCTTTTGTCAGCAAGATAGCCAGATCAATGTCGATCGTGGCTGGC
TCGAAGATACCTGCAAGAATGTCATTGCGCTGCCATTCTCCAAATTGCAGTTCGCGCTTAGCTGGATAAC
GCCACGGAATGATGTCGTCGTGCACAACAATGGTGACTTCTACAGCGCGGAGAATCTCGCTCTCTCCAGG
GGAAGCCGAAGTTTCCAAAAGGTCGTTGATCAAAGCTCGCCGCGTTGTTTCATCAAGCCTTACGGTCACC
GTAACCAGCAAATCAATATCACTGTGTGGCTTCAGGCCGCCATCCACTGCGGAGCCGTACAAATGTACGG
CCAGCAACGTCGGTTCGAGATGGCGCTCGATGACGCCAACTACCTCTGATAGTTGAGTCGATACTTCGGC
GATCACCGCTTCCCTCATGATGTTTAACTCCTGAATTAAGCCGCGCCGCGAAGCGGTGTCGGCTTGAATG
AATTGTTAGGCGTCATCCTGTGCTCCCGAGAACCAGTACCAGTACATCGCTGTTTCGTTCGAGACTTGAG
GTCTAGTTTTATACGTGAACAGGTCAATGCCGCCGAGAGTAAAGCCACATTTTGCGTACAAATTGCAGGC
AGGTACATTGTTCGTTTGTGCCATGATGATATATTTTTATCTTGTGCAATGTAACATCAGAGATTTTGAG
ACACAACGTGGCTTTGTTGAATAAATCGAACTTTTGCTGAGTTGAAGGATCAGATCACGCATCTTCCCGA
CAACGCAGACCGTTCCGTGGCAAAGCAAAAGTTCAAAATCACCAACTGGTCCACCTACAACAAAGCTCTC
ATCAACCGTGGCTCCCTCACTTTCTGGCTGGATGATGGGGCGATTCAGGAGATCCCCATCCAACAGCCCG
CCGTCGAGCGGGCTTTTTTATCCCCGGAAGCCTGTGGATAGAGGGTAGTTATCCACGTGAAACCGCTAAT
GCCCCGCAAAGCCTTGATTCACGGGGCTTTCCGGCCCGCTCCAAAAACTATCCACGTGAAATCGCTAATC
AGGGTACGTGAAATCGCTAATCGGAGTACGTGAAATCGCTAATAAGGTCACGTGAAATCGCTAATCAAAA
AGGCACGTGAGAACGCTAATAGCCCTTTCAGATCAACAGCTTGCAAACACCCCTCGCTCCGGCAAGTAGT
TACAGCAAGTAGTATGTTCAATTAGCTTTTCAATTATGAATATATATATCAATTATTGGTCGCCCTTGGC
TTGTGGACAATGCGCTACGCGCACCGGCTCCGCCCGTGGACAACCGCAAGCGGTTGCCCACCGTCGAGCG
CCTTTGCCCACAACCCGGCGGCCGGCCGCAACAGATCGTTTTATAAATTTTTTTTTTTGAAAAAGAAAAA
GCCCGAAAGGCGGCAACCTCTCGGGCTTCTGGATTTCCGATCCCCGGAATTAGACTCTGGCTGCCTGTAT
CGAGTGGTGATTTTGTGCCGAGCTGCCGGTCGGGGAGCTGTTGGCTG
Features (pLannotate 1.2.2; 22 found; start..end, strand, type, name):
      6..30      +  misc_feature   LB T-DNA repeat: left border repeat from nopaline C58 T-DNA
    100..352     -  terminator     NOS terminator: nopaline synthase terminator and poly(A) signal
    375..923     -  CDS            bar: PAT_STRHY - Experimental evidence at protein level: Swiss-Prot protein existence level 1. Inactivates phosphinothricin (PPT) by transfer of an acetyl group from acetyl CoA. Can also acetylate demethylphosphinothricin but not PTT or glutamate. This enzyme is an effector of phosphinothricin tripeptide (PTT or bialaphos) resistance. From Streptomyces hygroscopicus. Introduced by genetic manipulation and expressed in glufosinate-tolerant maize by Dekalb Genetics.
    965..1144    -  promoter       NOS promoter: nopaline synthase promoter
   1336..1354    -  misc_feature   MCS (fragment): pUC18/19 multiple cloning site
   1426..1471    +  promoter       35SPPDK promoter (fragment): hybrid promoter consisting of the cauliflower mosaic virus 35S enhancer fused to the maize C4PPDK basal promoter (Yoo et al., 2007)
   1470..1516    +  promoter       minimal CaMV 35S promoter: minimal 35S promoter from cauliflower mosaic virus
   2210..2329    +  CDS            ERF4 (fragment): ERF78_ARATH - Also known as ERF-4, ERF078, RAP2-5. Experimental evidence at protein level: Swiss-Prot protein existence level 1. Acts as a transcriptional repressor. Binds to the GCC-box pathogenesis-related promoter element. Involved in the regulation of gene expression by stress factors and by components of stress signal transduction pathways, and could also regulate other AtERFs. From Arabidopsis thaliana (Mouse-ear cress).
   2406..2582    +  polyA_signal   CaMV poly(A) signal: cauliflower mosaic virus polyadenylation signal
   2616..2651    -  misc_feature   MCS (fragment): pBluescript multiple cloning site
   2664..2682    -  promoter       T3 promoter: promoter for bacteriophage T3 RNA polymerase
   2727..2743    -  protein_bind   lac operator: The lac repressor binds to the lac operator to inhibit transcription in E. coli. This inhibition can be relieved by adding lactose or isopropyl-β-D-thiogalactopyranoside (IPTG). lac repressor encoded by lacI
   2751..2781    -  promoter       lac promoter: promoter for the E. coli lac operon
   2796..2817    -  protein_bind   CAP binding site: CAP binding activates transcription in the presence of cAMP. E. coli catabolite activator protein
   2830..2922    -  CDS            lacI (fragment): lac repressor; lacI; The lac repressor binds to the lac operator to inhibit transcription in E. coli. This inhibition can be relieved by adding lactose or isopropyl-β-D-thiogalactopyranoside (IPTG).
   2924..3048    -  rep_origin     RSF ori (fragment): Plasmids containing the RSF 1030 origin of replication can be propagated in E. coli cells that contain additional plasmids with compatible origins.
   3056..3080    +  misc_feature   RB T-DNA repeat: right border repeat from nopaline C58 T-DNA
   3171..3759    -  rep_origin     ori: high-copy-number ColE1/pMB1/pBR322/pUC origin of replication
   3853..4638    -  CDS            aadA: S3AD_SHIFL - Experimental evidence at protein level: Swiss-Prot protein existence level 1. Mediates bacterial resistance to the antibiotics streptomycin and spectinomycin. From Shigella flexneri.
   4699..4848    -  CDS            sat-1 (fragment): STA_ECOLX - Protein inferred from homology: Swiss-Prot protein existence level 3. Involved in resistance to streptothricin, a broad-spectrum antibiotic produced by streptomycetes (PubMed:1850404). Detoxifies streptothricin via acetylation of the beta amino group of the first beta-lysyl moiety of streptothricin (By similarity). From Escherichia coli.
   4990..5088    +  CDS            TRA2_ECOLX (fragment): Protein predicted: Swiss-Prot protein existence level 4. Required for transposition of transposon Tn903. From Escherichia coli.
   5096..5531    +  rep_origin     pSa ori: origin of replication from bacterial plasmid pSa
