[The description below was written by a language model from this plasmid's Addgene catalogue record and pLannotate feature annotations shown in this document.]
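Description:
JAB2282 is a 5.7 kb plant expression plasmid built on the JAB2121 backbone and organised as a compact binary T-DNA vector. It is one of a set of parts for building synthetic genetic circuits in eudicot plants. In E. coli it is maintained at high copy through a ColE1/pUC-type origin and selected with spectinomycin via the aadA gene. A pSa origin is also present; this type of origin is used in small binary vectors for replication in Agrobacterium, usually with replication functions supplied from a helper plasmid, although the record does not describe that step. Short fragments of sat-1, a Tn903 transposase, lacI, an RSF origin and lac/T3 promoter elements appear to be backbone remnants rather than functional parts.

Between the nopaline-type left and right border repeats lie two plant cassettes. Next to the left border, a NOS promoter drives bar (phosphinothricin acetyltransferase) with a NOS terminator, which allows glufosinate/phosphinothricin selection of transformed plants. The payload, proG1090::AmtR-ERF4(RD)-19St, is a synthetic repressor: the bacterial DNA-binding protein AmtR fused to what the name indicates is the repression domain of the Arabidopsis transcriptional repressor ERF4. The automated annotation detects only 35S-derived core promoter elements in the promoter region, the ERF4 fragment and a CaMV polyadenylation signal. It does not label the AmtR coding sequence or the upstream G1090 promoter sequences, so the catalogue name and the depositor's annotated map are the authority for those parts. Such a repressor would be expected to silence promoters carrying AmtR operator sites, serving as a repressor component in plant circuits, which the associated work applied to reprogramming roots.
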