Addgene plasmid #190363: JAB2282
Purpose: Plasmids encode parts for syntetic genetic circuit construction in eudicot plants (proG1090::AmtR-ERF4(RD)-19St)
Depositing lab: Jennifer Brophy & Jose Dinneny. Depositing organization: Stanford University. Publication: Synthetic genetic circuits as a means of reprogramming plant roots. Brophy JAN, Magallon KJ, Duan L, Zhong V, Ramachandran P, Kniazev K, Dinneny JR. Science. 2022 Aug 12;377(6607):747-751. doi: 10.1126/science.abo4326. Epub 2022 Aug 11. PubMed 35951698.
Backbone
  Vector backbone: JAB2121
  Vector type: Plant Expression
Growth in bacteria
  Bacterial resistance: Spectinomycin, 50 μg/mL
  Growth temperature: 37°C
  Growth strain: DH5alpha
  Copy number: High Copy
Gene/Insert
  Gene/Insert name: proG1090::AmtR-ERF4(RD)-19St
  Species: Synthetic
  Cloning method: Restriction Enzyme; 5′ cloning site unknown (unknown if destroyed)
Terms and licenses: Academic/Nonprofit Terms; Industry Terms: Not Available to Industry
Depositor comments: Please see the fully annotated sequence linked the "Supplemental Documents" section. Please visit https://www.biorxiv.org/content/10.1101/2022.02.02.478917v1 for bioRxiv preprint.
How to cite: JAB2282 was a gift from Jennifer Brophy & Jose Dinneny (Addgene plasmid # 190363 ; http://n2t.net/addgene:190363 ; RRID:Addgene_190363)
